>Addgene plasmid #24100 | GFP-DRD4 | addgene full sequence | sequence record 324631 | Addgene NGS Result
GACATTGATTATTGACTAGTTATTAATAGTAATCAATTACGGGGTCATTAGTTCATAGCCCATATATGGA
GTTCCGCGTTACATAACTTACGGTAAATGGCCCGCCTGGCTGACCGCCCAACGACCCCCGCCCATTGACG
TCAATAATGACGTATGTTCCCATAGTAACGCCAATAGGGACTTTCCATTGACGTCAATGGGTGGAGTATT
TACGGTAAACTGCCCACTTGGCAGTACATCAAGTGTATCATATGCCAAGTACGCCCCCTATTGACGTCAA
TGACGGTAAATGGCCCGCCTGGCATTATGCCCAGTACATGACCTTATGGGACTTTCCTACTTGGCAGTAC
ATCTACGTATTAGTCATCGCTATTACCATGGTGATGCGGTTTTGGCAGTACATCAATGGGCGTGGATAGC
GGTTTGACTCACGGGGATTTCCAAGTCTCCACCCCATTGACGTCAATGGGAGTTTGTTTTGGCACCAAAA
TCAACGGGACTTTCCAAAATGTCGTAACAACTCCGCCCCATTGACGCAAATGGGCGGTAGGCGTGTACGG
TGGGAGGTCTATATAAGCAGAGCTCTCTGGCTAACTAGAGAACCCACTGCTTACTGGCTTATCGAAATTA
ATACGACTCACTATAGGGAGACCCAAGCTGGCTAGACTCGAGGGCCGCCCAGCTTCCACCATGGGCCTCC
GGGCGCTGATGCTGTGGTTGCTGGCGGCGACGGGGCTCGTGCGCGAGTCCCTGCAAGGAGAGTTCCAAAG
GAAGCTGTACCCGGTCGCCACCATGGTGAGCAAGGGCGAGGAGCTGTTCACCGGGGTGGTGCCCATCCTG
GTCGAGCTGGACGGCGACGTAAACGGCCACAAGTTCAGCGTGTCCGGCGAGGGCGAGGGCGATGCCACCT
ACGGCAAGCTGACCCTGAAGTTCATCTGCACCACCGGCAAGCTGCCCGTGCCCTGGCCCACCCTCGTGAC
CACCCTGACCTACGGCGTGCAGTGCTTCAGCCGCTACCCCGACCACATGAAGCAGCACGACTTCTTCAAG
TCCGCCATGCCCGAAGGCTACGTCCAGGAGCGCACCATCTTCTTCAAGGACGACGGCAACTACAAGACCC
GCGCCGAGGTGAAGTTCGAGGGCGACACCCTGGTGAACCGCATCGAGCTGAAGGGCATCGACTTCAAGGA
GGACGGCAACATCCTGGGGCACAAGCTGGAGTACAACTACAACAGCCACAACGTCTATATCATGGCCGAC
AAGCAGAAGAACGGCATCAAGGTGAACTTCAAGATCCGCCACAACATCGAGGACGGCAGCGTGCAGCTCG
CCGACCACTACCAGCAGAACACCCCCATCGGCGACGGCCCCGTGCTGCTGCCCGACAACCACTACCTGAG
CACCCAGTCCGCCCTGAGCAAAGACCCCAACGAGAAGCGCGATCACATGGTCCTGCTGGAGTTCGTGACC
GCCGCCGGGATCACTCTCGGCATGGACGAGCTGTACAAGTCCGGACTCAGATCTCGAGGGCGCGCCATGG
GGAACCGCAGCACCGCGGACGCGGACGGGCTGCTGGCTGGGCGCGGGCCGGCCGCGGGGGCATCTGCGGG
GGCATCTGCGGGGCTGGCTGGGCAGGGCGCGGCGGCGCTGGTGGGGGGCGTGCTGCTCATCGGCGCGGTG
CTCGCGGGGAACTCGCTCGTGTGCGTGAGCGTGGCCACCGAGCGCGCCCTGCAGACGCCCACCAACTCCT
TCATCGTGAGCCTGGCGGCCGCCGACCTCCTCCTCGCTCTCCTGGTGCTGCCGCTCTTCGTCTACTCCGA
GGTGAGCCGCGTCCGGCCGCACGAGCATCCTCACCTGCTCCTCGGTTCCCCGTCCCTGTCCCTACGGAGG
ACCCGGCGCGACCCGGCCCCTTTCTGGTGCGGAGCTTCCAGCTGGGGCGGCGGCAGGGGCGCTGCGCCTT
GTCCCTCGGCGATACACCCACCGCCGCCACCTCGCGACCTTCCACCCGCTGCGCTGTCTGTCCCCCGACC
CTCGTTCCTCTTCTCCTTCCCCGTCTGTCTTGGCGTCTGTTATCCAGGAGATGCCCGTCCTTCTATCCAG
GGACCCCGGAAACAGGCGACTTTGTCAAGCCCAGTCCCCTCCGTAGCTGGATTTCACCTCCAGGGCAGCC
AGCTGGACAGACAGGCAGATGCAGGCTCAGCCCCCTGGCTGCCGTGGGACACACACACACACACTGCCAC
AGCCACTGCCCACCACACACACCTAGTGCAGATGCTGGCACACCCCCAGAAGGAGGCTCACAGCTCGCAG
GGGAGACCTGGGCTGGACAAAACCCAGGGGAGGGGAGGGTGTGTGGGGACCAGGCCCCTGCTGAGAACCC
TGGGGGGAAGCCTGAGGGGGAATTGGGGGATGGAGCCCACACTCCACACCAGGTCTGGCCCTCGAGTGGG
TCGGCCTTGGTGCCAGCCCCTCTGCGGCCAGAGAAAAGCAGCTTAGGGCTGAGCTGGAGACGCGGTGTCC
CCGACTGTGGGGGAGGGGGACTCGAGGTTTCCCCTTGATGGACACAGTGAATCCAGGCGGCTGGGGCAGA
GACCAGCAGCACGGGACACGCGTGACCTGTGCTCCTTTCGAGCCGCAGACGTCACAGTGACGACGTTTAA
GCTCCTAATCTCCCCAAATCGGCGGGAAGGATTAGAGGGGCTGCCTGCTCCTTTGCCCTTGGAGAGAGTC
ACTCCACGTGGAGTCCTACGCTGGGCACTGGGCACGGTCTTCATATTTTTAATTATAATTTATCTTCAAG
ACAATTATGATGTGGATACTATCATCACCCTTGTCTTACAGATGAAGAAACAGAAATGAATTAACGTGCC
CGAGTCTCCCACAGAGAACTTAGCCAACAGAGCAGCCAGCTTCGCTTCTAGGCCCAGCGGGGACCCTGCC
TACCCCAGGCTGGGGAGGGGCTCCCTTTGAGCCCGATGATATCAGGCCCGCCCCCAGGGAATTCCCCAGG
CCGTTCTCATGTTTGTAACAAAAGGGAGACCAAGGCCAGAAGCCGTGATTCACGCCTGTAATCCCAGGAC
TTTGGGAGGCAAAGGCAGGAGGATAGTTTGAGACCAGCCTGGGAAACATACCAGGCCTGGTCTCTACAAA
AAATTTTAAAATATCAGCCGGGGGTGGTGGCTGCGGCTGTTGTCCCAGCTATTCGGGGGAGCTGAGGCGG
CAGAATCGCTTAAACCTGGGAGGCGGAGGTTGCAGTGAGTTGAGATCTCACCACTGCACTCCAGCCTGGG
CAACAAGAGCGAAACTCCGTCTCAAAAAACAAAAAGAAAAACAAATCAGCCGGGGGTGGTGGCGCGCGGC
TGTAATCCCAGCTACTCTGGAGACTGAGGTGGGAGGATCGCTTGAGCTCAGGAATTCCAGGCTACAGTGA
GCCATGATGGAGCCACAGCACTCCAGCCGCGGTGACACAGCGAGACCCTAACTCAAAACAAAGGGAGATC
TGAGTGGGGAAGGGGTGTTTCCCTGCCCGGTCCTCTGGCCTCTGGCTCACAGCCGGGCCCCCTTCTCCGT
ATTCAGCCCTGGAACTACCCATAAGAGTGGGGGGGTCACAAGGGCCCGCGGTGGCTGGGAAACCTCAGGG
CCTGTGGTGTCGCCGCGCAGGTCCAGGGTGGCGCGTGGCTGCTGAGCCCCCGCCTGTGCGACGCCCTCAT
GGCCATGGACGTCATGCTGTGCACCGCCTCCATCTTCAACCTGTGCGCCATCAGCGTGGACAGGTGCGCC
GCCCTCCCCGCCCGCGCCCCGGCGCCCCCGCGCCCCGCCCGCCGCCCTCACCGCGGCCTGTGCGCTGTCC
GGCGCCCCCTCGGCGCTCCCCGCAGGTTCGTGGCCGTGGCCGTGCCGCTGCGCTACAACCGGCAGGGTGG
GAGCCGCCGGCAGCTGCTGCTCATCGGCGCCACGTGGCTGCTGTCCGCGGCGGTGGCGGCGCCCGTACTG
TGCGGCCTCAACGACGTGCGCGGCCGCGACCCCGCCGTGTGCCGCCTGGAGGACCGCGACTACGTGGTCT
ACTCGTCCGTGTGCTCCTTCTTCCTACCCTGCCCGCTCATGCTGCTGCTCTACTGGGCCACGTTCCGCGG
CCTGCAGCGCTGGGAGGTGGCACGTCGCGCCAAGCTGCACGGCCGCGCGCCCCGCCGACCCAGCGGCCCT
GGCCCGCCTTCCCCCACGCCACCCGCGCCCCGCCTCCCCCAGGACCCCTGCGGCCCCGACYGTGCGCCCC
CCGCGCCCCGCCYCCCCCCCGRCCCCSGCCCSCCYYCCCCCMCSCCCCCCGCGCCCCGCCTCCCCCAGGA
CCCCTGCGGCCCCGACTGTGCGCCCCCCGCGCCCGGCCTCCCCCCGGACCCCTGCGGCTCCAACTGTGCT
CCCCCCGACGCCGTCAGAGCCGCCGCGCTCCCACCCCAGACTCCACCGCAGACCCGCAGGAGGCGGCGTG
CCAAGATCACCGGCCGGGAGCGCAAGGCCATGAGGGTCCTGCCGGTGGTGGTCGGGGCCTTCCTGCTGTG
CTGGACGCCCTKCWKCGKGSKGCRYRYCAMGMWSRCSSKSYGKSMKSSCWRGGCCATGAGGGTCCTGCCG
GTGGTGGTCGGGGCCTTCCTGCTGTGCTGGACGCCCTTCTTCGTGGTGCACATCACGCAGGCGCTGTGTC
CTGCCTGCTCCGTGCCCCCGCGGCTGGTCAGCGCCGTCACCTGGCTGGGCTACGTCAACAGCGCCCTCAA
CCCCGTCATCTACACTGTCTTCAACGCCGAGTTCCGCAACGTCTTCCGCAAGGCCCTGCGTGCCTGCTGC
TGAGCCGGGCACCCCCGGACGCCCCCCGGCCTGATGGCCAGGCCTCAGGGACCAAGGAGATGGGGAGGGC
GCTTTTGTACGTTAATTAAACAAATTCCTTCCCAAAAAAAAAAAAAAAAAANCTCGAGGTCGACGGTATC
GATAAGCTTGGTACCGAGCTCGGATCCACTAGTCCAGTGTGGTGGAATTCTGCAGATATCCAGCACAGTG
GCGGCCGCTCGAGTCTAGAGGGCCCGTTTAAACCCGCTGATCAGCCTCGACTGTGCCTTCTAGTTGCCAG
CCATCTGTTGTTTGCCCCTCCCCCGTGCCTTCCTTGACCCTGGAAGGTGCCACTCCCACTGTCCTTTCCT
AATAAAATGAGGAAATTGCATCGCATTGTCTGAGTAGGTGTCATTCTATTCTGGGGGGTGGGGTGGGGCA
GGACAGCAAGGGGGAGGATTGGGAAGACAATAGCAGGCATGCTGGGGATGCGGTGGGCTCTATGGCTTCT
GAGGCGGAAAGAACCAGCTGGGGCTCTAGGGGGTATCCCC
[124 nt withheld, positions 5361-5484]
C
[91 nt withheld, positions 5486-5576]
A
[49 nt withheld, positions 5578-5626]
CCTTTGACGTTGGAGTCCACGTTCTTT
[37 nt withheld, positions 5654-5690]
ACCCTATCTCGGTCTATTCTTTTGATTTATAAGGGATTTTGCCGATTTCGGCCTATTGGTTAAAAAATGA
GCTGATTTAACAAAAATTTAACGCGAATTAATTCTGTGGAATGTGTGTCAGTTAGGGTGTGGAAAGTCCC
CAGGCTCCCCAGCAGGCAGAAGTATGCAAAGCATGCATCTCAATTAGTCAGCAACCAGGTGTGGAAAGTC
CCCAGGCTCCCCAGCAGGCAGAAGTATGCAAAGCATGCATCTCAATTAGTCAGCAACCATAGTCCCGCCC
CTAACTCCGCCCATCCCGCCCCTAACTCCGCCCAGTTCCGCCCATTCTCCGCCCCATGGCTGACTAATTT
TTTTTATTTATGCAGAGGCCGAGGCCGCCTCTGCCTCTGAGCTATTCCAGAAGTAGTGAGGAGGCTTTTT
TGGAGGCCTAGGCTTTTGCAAAAAGCTCCCGGGAGCTTGTATATCCATTTTCGGATCTGATCAGCACGTG
ATGAAAAAGCCTGAACTCACCGCGACGTCTGTCGAGAAGTTTCTGATCGAAAAGTTCGACAGCGTCTCCG
ACCTGATGCAGCTCTCGGAGGGCGAAGAATCTCGTGCTTTCAGCTTCGATGTAGGAGGGCGTGGATATGT
CCTGCGGGTAAATAGCTGCGCCGATGGTTTCTACAAAGATCGTTATGTTTATCGGCACTTTGCATCGGCC
GCGCTCCCGATTCCGGAAGTGCTTGACATTGGGGAATTCAGCGAGAGCCTGACCTATTGCATCTCCCGCC
GTGCACAGGGTGTCACGTTGCAAGACCTGCCTGAAACCGAACTGCCCGCTGTTCTGCAGCCGGTCGCGGA
GGCCATGGATGCGATCGCTGCGGCCGATCTTAGCCAGACGAGCGGGTTCGGCCCATTCGGACCGCAAGGA
ATCGGTCAATACACTACATGGCGTGATTTCATATGCGCGATTGCTGATCCCCATGTGTATCACTGGCAAA
CTGTGATGGACGACACCGTCAGTGCGTCCGTCGCGCAGGCTCTCGATGAGCTGATGCTTTGGGCCGAGGA
CTGCCCCGAAGTCCGGCACCTCGTGCACGCGGATTTCGGCTCCAACAATGTCCTGACGGACAATGGCCGC
ATAACAGCGGTCATTGACTGGAGCGAGGCGATGTTCGGGGATTCCCAATACGAGGTCGCCAACATCTTCT
TCTGGAGGCCGTGGTTGGCTTGTATGGAGCAGCAGACGCGCTACTTCGAGCGGAGGCATCCGGAGCTTGC
AGGATCGCCGCGGCTCCGGGCGTATATGCTCCGCATTGGTCTTGACCAACTCTATCAGAGCTTGGTTGAC
GGCAATTTCGATGATGCAGCTTGGGCGCAGGGTCGATGCGACGCAATCGTCCGATCCGGAGCCGGGACTG
TCGGGCGTACACAAATCGCCCGCAGAAGCGCGGCCGTCTGGACCGATGGCTGTGTAGAAGTACTCGCCGA
TAGTGGAAACCGACGCCCCAGCACTCGTCCGAGGGCAAAGGAATAGCACGTGCTACGAGATTTCGATTCC
ACCGCCGCCTTCTATGAAAGGTTGGGCTTCGGAATCGTTTTCCGGGACGCCGGCTGGATGATCCTCCAGC
GCGGGGATCTCATGCTGGAGTTCTTCGCCCACCCCAACTTGTTTATTGCAGCTTATAATGGTTACAAATA
AAGCAATAGCATCACAAATTTCACAAATAAAGCATTTTTTTCACTGCATTCTAGTTGTGGTTTGTCCAAA
CTCATCAATGTATCTTATCATGTCTGTATACCGTCGACCTCTAGCTAGAGCTTGGCGTAATCATGGTCAT
AGCTGTTTCCTGTGTGAAATTGTTATCCGCTCACAATTCCACACAACATACGAGCCGGAAGCATAAAGTG
TAAAGCCTGGGGTGCCTAATGAGTGAGCTAACTCACATTAATTGCGTTGCGCTCACTGCCCGCTTTCCAG
TCGGGAAACCTGTCGTGCCAGCTGCATTAATGAATCGGCCAACGCGCGGGGAGAGGCGGTTTGCGTATTG
GGCGCTCTTCCGCTTCCTCGCTCACTGACTCGCTGCGCTCGGTCGTTCGGCTGCGGCGAGCGGTATCAGC
TCACTCAAAGGCGGTAATACGGTTATCCACAGAATCAGGGGATAACGCAGGAAAGAACATGTGAGCAAAA
GGCCAGCAAAAGGCCAGGAACCGTAAAAAGGCCGCGTTGCTGGCGTTTTTCCATAGGCTCCGCCCCCCTG
ACGAGCATCACAAAAATCGACGCTCAAGTCAGAGGTGGCGAAACCCGACAGGACTATAAAGATACCAGGC
GTTTCCCCCTGGAAGCTCCCTCGTGCGCTCTCCTGTTCCGACCCTGCCGCTTACCGGATACCTGTCCGCC
TTTCTCCCTTCGGGAAGCGTGGCGCTTTCTCATAGCTCACGCTGTAGGTATCTCAGTTCGGTGTAGGTCG
TTCGCTCCAAGCTGGGCTGTGTGCACGAACCCCCCGTTCAGCCCGACCGCTGCGCCTTATCCGGTAACTA
TCGTCTTGAGTCCAACCCGGTAAGACACGACTTATCGCCACTGGCAGCAGCCACTGGTAACAGGATTAGC
AGAGCGAGGTATGTAGGCGGTGCTACAGAGTTCTTGAAGTGGTGGCCTAACTACGGCTACACTAGAAGAA
CAGTATTTGGTATCTGCGCTCTGCTGAAGCCAGTTACCTTCGGAAAAAGAGTTGGTAGCTCTTGATCCGG
CAAACAAACCACCGCTGGTAGCGGTGGTTTTTTTGTTTGCAAGCAGCAGATTACGCGCAGAAAAAAAGGA
TCTCAAGAAGATCCTTTGATCTTTTCTACGGGGTCTGACGCTCAGTGGAACGAAAACTCACGTTAAGGGA
TTTTGGTCATGAGATTATCAAAAAGGATCTTCACCTAGATCCTTTTAAATTAAAAATGAAGTTTTAAATC
AATCTAAAGTATATATGAGTAAACTTGGTCTGACAGTTACCAATGCTTAATCAGTGAGGCACCTATCTCA
GCGATCTGTCTATTTCGTTCATCCATAGTTGCCTGACTCCCCGTCGTGTAGATAACTACGATACGGGAGG
GCTTACCATCTGGCCCCAGTGCTGCAATGATACCGCGAGACCCACGCTCACCGGCTCCAGATTTATCAGC
AATAAACCAGCCAGCCGGAAGGGCCGAGCGCAGAAGTGGTCCTGCAACTTTATCCGCCTCCATCCAGTCT
ATTAATTGTTGCCGGGAAGCTAGAGTAAGTAGTTCGCCAGTTAATAGTTTGCGCAACGTTGTTGCCATTG
CTACAGGCATCGTGGTGTCACGCTCGTCGTTTGGTATGGCTTCATTCAGCTCCGGTTCCCAACGATCAAG
GCGAGTTACATGATCCCCCATGTTGTGCAAAAAAGCGGTTAGCTCCTTCGGTCCTCCGATCGTTGTCAGA
AGTAAGTTGGCCGCAGTGTTATCACTCATGGTTATGGCAGCACTGCATAATTCTCTTACTGTCATGCCAT
CCGTAAGATGCTTTTCTGTGACTGGTGAGTACTCAACCAAGTCATTCTGAGAATAGTGTATGCGGCGACC
GAGTTGCTCTTGCCCGGCGTCAATACGGGATAATACCGCGCCACATAGCAGAACTTTAAAAGTGCTCATC
ATTGGAAAACGTTCTTCGGGGCGAAAACTCTCAAGGATCTTACCGCTGTTGAGATCCAGTTCGATGTAAC
CCACTCGTGCACCCAACTGATCTTCAGCATCTTTTACTTTCACCAGCGTTTCTGGGTGAGCAAAAACAGG
AAGGCAAAATGCCGCAAAAAAGGGAATAAGGGCGACACGGAAATGTTGAATACTCATACTCTTCCTTTTT
CAATATTATTGAAGCATTTATCAGGGTTATTGTCTCATGAGCGGATACATATTTGAATGTATTTAGAAAA
ATAAACAAATAGGGGTTCCGCGCACATTTCCCCGAAAAGTGCCACCTGACGTCGACGGATCGGGAGATCT
CCCGATCCCCTATGGTGCACTCTCAGTACAATCTGCTCTGATGCCGCATAGTTAAGCCAGTATCTGCTCC
CTGCTTGTGTGTTGGAGGTCGCTGAGTAGTGCGCGAGCAAAATTTAAGCTACAACAAGGCAAGGCTTGAC
CGACAATTGCATGAAGAATCTGCTTAGGGTTAGGCGTTTTGCGCTGCTTCGCGATGTACGGGCCAGATAT
ACGCGTT
Features (pLannotate 1.2.2; 27 found; start..end, strand, type, name):
      1..380     +  enhancer       CMV enhancer: human cytomegalovirus immediate early enhancer
    381..584     +  promoter       CMV promoter: human cytomegalovirus (CMV) immediate early promoter
    580..613     +  LTR            5' LTR (truncated) (fragment): truncated 5' long terminal repeat (LTR) from HIV-1
    629..647     +  promoter       T7 promoter: promoter for bacteriophage T7 RNA polymerase
    691..780     +  CDS            CHRNA7 (fragment): ACHA7_CHICK - Experimental evidence at protein level: Swiss-Prot protein existence level 1. After binding acetylcholine, the AChR responds by an extensive change in conformation that affects all subunits and leads to opening of an ion-conducting channel across the plasma membrane. From Gallus gallus (Chicken).
    793..1509    +  CDS            EGFP: EGFP is a basic (constitutively fluorescent) green fluorescent protein published in 1996, derived from Aequorea victoria. It is reported to be a rapidly-maturing weak dimer with moderate acid sensitivity.
   1510..1528    +  misc_feature   MCS (fragment): multiple cloning site
   1537..1824    +  CDS            DRD4 (fragment): DRD4_HUMAN - Experimental evidence at protein level: Swiss-Prot protein existence level 1. Dopamine receptor responsible for neuronal signaling in the mesolimbic system of the brain, an area of the brain that regulates emotion and complex behavior. Activated by dopamine, but also by epinephrine and norepinephrine, and by numerous synthetic agonists and drugs (PubMed:9003072, PubMed:16423344, PubMed:27659709, PubMed:29051383). Agonist binding triggers signaling via G proteins that inhibit adenylyl cyclase (PubMed:7512953, PubMed:7643093, PubMed:16423344, PubMed:27659709, PubMed:29051383). Modul
   3159..3296    -  CDS            C9orf85 (fragment): CI085_HUMAN - Experimental evidence at protein level: Swiss-Prot protein existence level 1. From Homo sapiens (Human).
   3358..3492    -  CDS            LMO7DN (fragment): LMO7D_HUMAN - Also known as C13orf45. Experimental evidence at transcript level: Swiss-Prot protein existence level 2. From Homo sapiens (Human).
   3649..4830    +  CDS            DRD4 (fragment): DRD4_HUMAN - Experimental evidence at protein level: Swiss-Prot protein existence level 1. Dopamine receptor responsible for neuronal signaling in the mesolimbic system of the brain, an area of the brain that regulates emotion and complex behavior. Activated by dopamine, but also by epinephrine and norepinephrine, and by numerous synthetic agonists and drugs (PubMed:9003072, PubMed:16423344, PubMed:27659709, PubMed:29051383). Agonist binding triggers signaling via G proteins that inhibit adenylyl cyclase (PubMed:7512953, PubMed:7643093, PubMed:16423344, PubMed:27659709, PubMed:29051383). Modul
   4953..4980    -  misc_feature   MCS (fragment): pBluescript multiple cloning site
   5091..5315    +  polyA_signal   bGH poly(A) signal: bovine growth hormone polyadenylation signal
   5319..5340    +  promoter       SV40 promoter (fragment): SV40 enhancer and early promoter
   5361..5789    +  rep_origin     f1 ori (sequence partly withheld): f1 bacteriophage origin of replication; arrow indicates direction of (+) strand synthesis
   5803..6132    +  promoter       SV40 promoter: SV40 enhancer and early promoter
   6181..7206    +  CDS            HygR: aminoglycoside phosphotransferase from E. coli; aph(4)-Ia; confers resistance to hygromycin
   7216..7341    +  CDS            ble (fragment): BLE_KLEPN - Experimental evidence at protein level: Swiss-Prot protein existence level 1. Binding protein with a strong affinity to the bleomycin family of antibiotics. Binds to CL990; an antimitotic-antibiotic compound. From Klebsiella pneumoniae.
   7336..7457    +  polyA_signal   SV40 poly(A) signal: SV40 polyadenylation signal
   7530..7546    -  protein_bind   lac operator: The lac repressor binds to the lac operator to inhibit transcription in E. coli. This inhibition can be relieved by adding lactose or isopropyl-β-D-thiogalactopyranoside (IPTG). lac repressor encoded by lacI
   7554..7584    -  promoter       lac promoter: promoter for the E. coli lac operon
   7599..7620    -  protein_bind   CAP binding site: CAP binding activates transcription in the presence of cAMP. E. coli catabolite activator protein
   7633..7725    -  CDS            lacI (fragment): lac repressor; lacI; The lac repressor binds to the lac operator to inhibit transcription in E. coli. This inhibition can be relieved by adding lactose or isopropyl-β-D-thiogalactopyranoside (IPTG).
   7908..8496    -  rep_origin     ori: high-copy-number ColE1/pMB1/pBR322/pUC origin of replication
   8667..9527    -  CDS            AmpR: β-lactamase; bla; confers resistance to ampicillin, carbenicillin, and related antibiotics
   9528..9632    -  promoter       AmpR promoter: bla
   9691..9743    -  misc_feature   bom (fragment): basis of mobility region from pBR322
