[The description below was written by a language model from this plasmid's Addgene catalogue record and pLannotate feature annotations shown in this document.]
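Description:
GFP-DRD4 is a mammalian expression plasmid built on pcDNA3.1+/Hygro that encodes the human dopamine D4 receptor (DRD4) fused at its N terminus to EGFP. It is propagated in E. coli through a high-copy ColE1/pUC-type origin with ampicillin selection (AmpR under its own bla promoter). It also carries an f1 origin for single-stranded DNA production. For stable selection in mammalian cells, an SV40 enhancer/early promoter drives a hygromycin phosphotransferase gene, which is terminated by the SV40 poly(A) signal.

The expression cassette is driven by the CMV immediate-early enhancer and promoter, followed by a T7 promoter, and ends with the bovine growth hormone poly(A) signal. The open reading frame begins with a short signal peptide from the alpha7 nicotinic acetylcholine receptor, which the annotation matches to the chicken protein. This is followed by EGFP, a short polylinker remnant and then DRD4. A cleavable signal peptide placed ahead of EGFP is a common way to direct an N-terminally tagged GPCR into the secretory pathway, so that the fluorescent tag ends up on the extracellular side of the receptor.

In the sequenced record, DRD4 homology is split into two blocks separated by roughly 1.8 kb. This gap contains only short, reverse-strand matches to unrelated human proteins. The pattern suggests the insert may include intronic or other non-coding genomic sequence rather than a continuous cDNA, although the record does not state this.

The associated publication examined interactions of GIPC with dopamine D2, D3 and D4 receptors. This points to use of the construct for visualising D4 receptor localisation and trafficking in transfected cells.
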