Addgene plasmid #24100: GFP-DRD4
Depositing lab: Jean-Michel Arrang. Depositing organization: Delegation INSERM Nouvelle-Aquitaine. Publication: Interactions of GIPC with dopamine D2, D3 but not D4 receptors define a novel mode of regulation of G protein-coupled receptors. Jeanneteau F, Diaz J, Sokoloff P, Griffon N. Mol Biol Cell. 2004 Feb . 15(2):696-705. 10.1091/mbc.e03-05-0293 PubMed 14617818.
Backbone
  Vector backbone: pcDNA3.1+/Hygro
  Backbone size w/o insert (bp): 5601
  Vector type: Mammalian Expression
  Selectable markers: Hygromycin
Growth in bacteria
  Bacterial resistance: Ampicillin, 100 μg/mL
  Growth temperature: 37°C
  Growth strain: DH5alpha
  Copy number: High Copy
Gene/Insert
  Gene/Insert name: DRD4
  Species: H. sapiens (human)
  Entrez Gene: DRD4 (a.k.a. D4DR)
  Tag / fusion protein: alpha7 nicotinic signal peptide (N terminal on backbone); eGFP (N terminal on backbone)
  Cloning method: Restriction Enzyme; 5′ cloning site XhoI (not destroyed)
  Sequencing primers: 5′ CMV-F; 3′ SV40pA-R
Terms and licenses: Academic/Nonprofit Terms; Industry Terms: Not Available to Industry
How to cite: GFP-DRD4 was a gift from Jean-Michel Arrang (Addgene plasmid # 24100)
