>Addgene plasmid #24100 | GFP-DRD4 | addgene partial sequence | sequence record 29978 | 24100 with EGFP-N
GCTCTCGCCCTTGCTCACCATGGTGGCGACCGGGTACAGCTTCCTTTGGAACTCTCCTTGCAGGGACTCG
CGCACGAGCCCCGTCGCCGCCAGCAACCACAGCATCAGCGCCCGGAGGCCCATGGTGGAAGCTGGGCGGC
CCTCGAGTCTAGCCAGCTTGGGTCTCCCTATAGTGAGTCGTATTAATTTCGATAAGCCAGTAAGCAGTGG
GTTCTCTAGTTAGCCAGAGAGCTCTGCTTATATAGACCTCCCACCGTACACGCCTACCGCCCATTTGCGT
CAATGGGGCGGAGTTGTTACGACATTTTGGAAAGTCCCGTTGATTTTGGTGCCAAAACAAACTCCCATTG
ACGTCAATGGGGTGGAGACTTGGAAATCCCCGTGAGTCAAACCGCTATCCACGCCCATTGATGTACTGCC
AAAACCGCATCACCATGGTAATAGCGATGACTAATACGTAGATGTACTGCCAAGTAGGAAAGTCCCATAA
GGTCATGTACTGGGCATAATGCCAGGCGGGCCATTTACCGTCATTGACGTCAATAGGGGGCGTACTTGGC
ATATGATACACTTGATGTACTGC
