>Addgene plasmid #24100 | GFP-DRD4 | addgene partial sequence | sequence record 29979 | 24100 with EGFP-C
CTGGACGAGCTGTACAAGTCCGGACTCAGATCTCGAGGGCGCGCCATGGGGAACCGCAGCACCGCGGACG
CGGACGGGCTGCTGGCTGGGCGCGGGCCGGCCGCGGGGGCATCTGCGGGGGCATCTGCGGGGCTGGCTGG
GCAGGGCGCGGCGGCGCTGGTGGGGGGCGTGCTGCTCATCGGCGCGGTGCTCGCGGGGAACTCGCTCGTG
TGCGTGAGCGTGGCCACCGAGCGCGCCCTGCAGACGCCCACCAACTCCTTCATCGTGAGCCTGGCGGCCG
CCGACCTCCTCCTCGCTCTCCTGGTGCTGCCGCTCTTCGTCTACTCCGAGGTGAGCCGCGTCCGGCCGCA
CGAGCATCCTCACCTGCTCCTCGGTTCCCCGTCCCTGTCCCTACGGAGGACCCGGCGCGACCCGGCCCCT
TTCTGGTGCGGAGCTTCCAGCTGGGGCGGCGGCAGGGGCGCTGCGCCTTGTCCCTCGGCGATACACCCAC
CGCCGCCACCTCGCGACCTTCCACCCGCTGCGCTGTCTGTCCCCCGACCCTCGTTCCTCTTCTCCTTCCC
CGTCTGTCTTGGCGTCTGTTATCCAGGAGATGCCCGTCCTTCTATCCAGGGACCCCGGAAACAGGCGACT
TTGTCAAGCCCCAGTCCCCTCCGTAGCTGGANTTCACCT
